>Addgene plasmid #163425 | Nup58_mEGFP(-8) | depositor full sequence | sequence record 316726 | Nup58_mEGFP(-8) sequence 6498 bps
TAGTTATTAATAGTAATCAATTACGGGGTCATTAGTTCATAGCCCATATATGGAGTTCCGCGTTACATAA
CTTACGGTAAATGGCCCGCCTGGCTGACCGCCCAACGACCCCCGCCCATTGACGTCAATAATGACGTATG
TTCCCATAGTAACGCCAATAGGGACTTTCCATTGACGTCAATGGGTGGAGTATTTACGGTAAACTGCCCA
CTTGGCAGTACATCAAGTGTATCATATGCCAAGTACGCCCCCTATTGACGTCAATGACGGTAAATGGCCC
GCCTGGCATTATGCCCAGTACATGACCTTATGGGACTTTCCTACTTGGCAGTACATCTACGTATTAGTCA
TCGCTATTACCATGGTGATGCGGTTTTGGCAGTACATCAATGGGCGTGGATAGCGGTTTGACTCACGGGG
ATTTCCAAGTCTCCACCCCATTGACGTCAATGGGAGTTTGTTTTGGCACCAAAATCAACGGGACTTTCCA
AAATGTCGTAACAACTCCGCCCCATTGACGCAAATGGGCGGTAGGCGTGTACGGTGGGAGGTCTATATAA
GCAGAGCTGGTTTAGTGAACCGTCAGATCCGCTAGCGCTACCGGACTCAGATCTCGAGCTCAAGCTTCGA
ATTCTGCAGTCGACGGTACCGCGGGCCCGGGATCCACCGGTCCCGCGACATGGCCACGGGGTTCTCCTTT
GGGTCCGGGACCCTCGGCTCCACCACTGTGGCCCCCGGCGGCACCGGCACAGGCAGCGGATTCTCCTTCG
GCGCGTCCAGCACACCTTCTGTGGGGCTCAACTTCGGAACTCTCGGAAGCTCTGCGACACCAGCATCTAC
ATCTACTTCTGCCAGTGGTTTTGGAACAGGACTCTTTGGATCTAAGCCTGGCACTGGATTCACTCTAGGA
GGAACAAGTGCAGGAACAACAGCTACTACATCTGCATCTACAACAGGCTTTAGTTTAGGATTCAGTAAAC
CTGCAGCATCTGCCACACCATTTGCCCTGCCCGTCACTTCTACCACAGCTAGTGGTCTTACTCTCTCGTC
TGCTCTGACATCAGCTCCAGCAGCATCCACAGGATTTACGTTGAATAACTTGGGAGCAACACCAGCCACA
ACTACAGCAGCATCAACAGGACTTTCCTTAGGGGGGGCCTTAGCTGGTTTGGGAGGTTCACTTTTCCAGA
GTGGAAACACAGCAACATCAGGTCTCGGACAGAATGCTTTAAGCTTGTCTCTGGGGACTGCAACACCTAC
TTCAGCAGCCAGCAGTGAAGGCCTTGGTGGTATAGATTTTAGTACCTCATCAGATAAAAAGAGTGATAAA
ACGGGAACAAGGCCAGAGGATAGCAAAGCCCTGAAAGATGAAAACCTTCCTCCTGTCATCTGTCAGGATG
TTGAGAATCTCCAGAAATTTGTCAAGGAACAAAAACAAGTCCAAGAAGAAATTAGTCGAATGTCTTCCAA
AGCAATGCTTAAAGTCCAGGAGGACATCAAGGCCCTGAAGCAGCTCCTGTCATTGGCTGCTAGTGGGTTG
CAGAGGAACACACTCAATATTGACAAACTGAAGTTAGAAACTGCTCAGGAGTTAAAGAATGCGGAAATAG
CTTTAAGAACCCAGAAAACACCACCTGGACTCCAACATGAAAATACAGCTCCTGCTGACTACTTCAGAGT
CTTGGTTCAGCAATTTGAGGTACAGCTTCAGCAGTACAGGCAGCAGATTGAAGAACTAGAAAACCATCTT
GCCACTCAAGCAAACAATTCACATATAACTCCGCAAGACTTATCAATGGCTATGCAGAAAATTTATCAAA
CATTTGTAGCTTTAGCTGCACAACTTCAGTCCATTCATGAAAATGTCAAGGTGCTTAAAGAACAGTATCT
CAGCTACAGAAAAATGGAGGAGCTGTTCACCGGGGTGGTGCCCATCCTGGTCGAGCTGGACGGCGACGTA
AACGGCCACAAGTTCAGCGTGTCCGGCGAGGGCGAGGGCGATGCCACCTACGGCAAGCTGACCCTGAAGT
TCATCTGCACCACCGGCAAGCTGCCCGTGCCCTGGCCCACCCTCGTGACCACCCTGACCTACGGCGTGCA
GTGCTTCAGCCGCTACCCCGACCACATGAAGCAGCACGACTTCTTCAAGTCCGCCATGCCCGAAGGCTAC
GTCCAGGAGCGCACCATCTTCTTCAAGGACGACGGCAACTACAAGACCCGCGCCGAGGTGAAGTTCGAGG
GCGACACCCTGGTGAACCGCATCGAGCTGAAGGGCATCGACTTCAAGGAGGACGGCAACATCCTGGGGCA
CAAGCTGGAGTACAACTACAACAGCCACAACGTCTATATCATGGCCGACAAGCAGAAGAACGGCATCAAG
GTGAACTTCAAGATCCGCCACAACATCGAGGACGGCAGCGTGCAGCTCGCCGACCACTACCAGCAGAACA
CCCCCATCGGCGACGGCCCCGTGCTGCTGCCCGACAACCACTACCTGAGCACCCAGTCCAAGCTGAGCAA
AGACCCCAACGAGAAGCGCGATCACATGGTCCTGCTGGAGTTCGTGACCGCCGCCGGGATCACTCTCGGC
ATGGACGAGCTGTACAAGGATGTGTTTGAAGCCAGGAGAACAGAAGCCAAGAAGTGGCAGAATGCACCCA
GAGTTACTACTGGACCCACGCCTTTCAGCACCATGCCAAACGCAGCAGCCGTTGCCATGGCTGCAACACT
TACACAGCAGCAACAGCCTGCTACAGGGCCACAGCCGTCTCTGGGAGTTAGTTTTGGAACGCCATTCGGC
TCAGGTATTGGCACTGGCTTGCAATCAAGTGGCTTAGGTTCTTCAAACCTTGGAGGATTTGGAACTAGCT
CTGGTTTCGGATGCGGTACCACAGGGGCCTCCACATTTGGATTTGGAACAACAGATAAACCCTCAGGAAG
TCTTAGTGCAGGCTTTGGCAGCTCAAGTACGTCTGGGTTTAACTTCAGCAATCCTGGCATCACGGCATCA
GCTGGTTTGACATTTGGGGTGTCCAATCCTGCGTCTGCGGGGTTTGGAACAGGAGGACAACTCCTTCAGT
TGAAGAGACCTCCCGCTGGAAACAAAAGAGGAAAGAGATGACCATTGCGCTGTCCAGAGGTTCATAAAGC
TGTGTACAAGTAAAGCGGCCGCGACTCTAGATCATAATCAGCCATACCACATTTGTAGAGGTTTTACTTG
CTTTAAAAAACCTCCCACACCTCCCCCTGAACCTGAAACATAAAATGAATGCAATTGTTGTTGTTAACTT
GTTTATTGCAGCTTATAATGGTTACAAATAAAGCAATAGCATCACAAATTTCACAAATAAAGCATTTTTT
TCACTGCATTCTAGTTGTGGTTTGTCCAAACTCATCAATGTATCTTAAGGCGTAAATTGTAAGCGTTAAT
ATTTTGTTAAAATTCGCGTTAAATTTTTGTTAAATCAGCTCATTTTTTAACCAATAGGCCGAAATCGGCA
AAATCCCTTATAAATCAAAAGAATAGACCGAGATAGGGT
[37 nt withheld, positions 3540-3576]
AAAGAACGTGGACTCCAACGTCAAAGG
[49 nt withheld, positions 3604-3652]
T
[91 nt withheld, positions 3654-3744]
G
[124 nt withheld, positions 3746-3869]
CAGGTGGCACTTTTCGGGGAAATGTGCGCGGAACCCCTATTTGTTTATTTTTCTAAATACATTCAAATAT
GTATCCGCTCATGAGACAATAACCCTGATAAATGCTTCAATAATATTGAAAAAGGAAGAGTCCTGAGGCG
GAAAGAACCAGCTGTGGAATGTGTGTCAGTTAGGGTGTGGAAAGTCCCCAGGCTCCCCAGCAGGCAGAAG
TATGCAAAGCATGCATCTCAATTAGTCAGCAACCAGGTGTGGAAAGTCCCCAGGCTCCCCAGCAGGCAGA
AGTATGCAAAGCATGCATCTCAATTAGTCAGCAACCATAGTCCCGCCCCTAACTCCGCCCATCCCGCCCC
TAACTCCGCCCAGTTCCGCCCATTCTCCGCCCCATGGCTGACTAATTTTTTTTATTTATGCAGAGGCCGA
GGCCGCCTCGGCCTCTGAGCTATTCCAGAAGTAGTGAGGAGGCTTTTTTGGAGGCCTAGGCTTTTGCAAA
GATCGATCAAGAGACAGGATGAGGATCGTTTCGCATGATTGAACAAGATGGATTGCACGCAGGTTCTCCG
GCCGCTTGGGTGGAGAGGCTATTCGGCTATGACTGGGCACAACAGACAATCGGCTGCTCTGATGCCGCCG
TGTTCCGGCTGTCAGCGCAGGGGCGCCCGGTTCTTTTTGTCAAGACCGACCTGTCCGGTGCCCTGAATGA
ACTGCAAGACGAGGCAGCGCGGCTATCGTGGCTGGCCACGACGGGCGTTCCTTGCGCAGCTGTGCTCGAC
GTTGTCACTGAAGCGGGAAGGGACTGGCTGCTATTGGGCGAAGTGCCGGGGCAGGATCTCCTGTCATCTC
ACCTTGCTCCTGCCGAGAAAGTATCCATCATGGCTGATGCAATGCGGCGGCTGCATACGCTTGATCCGGC
TACCTGCCCATTCGACCACCAAGCGAAACATCGCATCGAGCGAGCACGTACTCGGATGGAAGCCGGTCTT
GTCGATCAGGATGATCTGGACGAAGAGCATCAGGGGCTCGCGCCAGCCGAACTGTTCGCCAGGCTCAAGG
CGAGCATGCCCGACGGCGAGGATCTCGTCGTGACCCATGGCGATGCCTGCTTGCCGAATATCATGGTGGA
AAATGGCCGCTTTTCTGGATTCATCGACTGTGGCCGGCTGGGTGTGGCGGACCGCTATCAGGACATAGCG
TTGGCTACCCGTGATATTGCTGAAGAGCTTGGCGGCGAATGGGCTGACCGCTTCCTCGTGCTTTACGGTA
TCGCCGCTCCCGATTCGCAGCGCATCGCCTTCTATCGCCTTCTTGACGAGTTCTTCTGAGCGGGACTCTG
GGGTTCGAAATGACCGACCAAGCGACGCCCAACCTGCCATCACGAGATTTCGATTCCACCGCCGCCTTCT
ATGAAAGGTTGGGCTTCGGAATCGTTTTCCGGGACGCCGGCTGGATGATCCTCCAGCGCGGGGATCTCAT
GCTGGAGTTCTTCGCCCACCCTAGGGGGAGGCTAACTGAAACACGGAAGGAGACAATACCGGAAGGAACC
CGCGCTATGACGGCAATAAAAAGACAGAATAAAACGCACGGTGTTGGGTCGTTTGTTCATAAACGCGGGG
TTCGGTCCCAGGGCTGGCACTCTGTCGATACCCCACCGAGACCCCATTGGGGCCAATACGCCCGCGTTTC
TTCCTTTTCCCCACCCCACCCCCCAAGTTCGGGTGAAGGCCCAGGGCTCGCAGCCAACGTCGGGGCGGCA
GGCCCTGCCATAGCCTCAGGTTACTCATATATACTTTAGATTGATTTAAAACTTCATTTTTAATTTAAAA
GGATCTAGGTGAAGATCCTTTTTGATAATCTCATGACCAAAATCCCTTAACGTGAGTTTTCGTTCCACTG
AGCGTCAGACCCCGTAGAAAAGATCAAAGGATCTTCTTGAGATCCTTTTTTTCTGCGCGTAATCTGCTGC
TTGCAAACAAAAAAACCACCGCTACCAGCGGTGGTTTGTTTGCCGGATCAAGAGCTACCAACTCTTTTTC
CGAAGGTAACTGGCTTCAGCAGAGCGCAGATACCAAATACTGTCCTTCTAGTGTAGCCGTAGTTAGGCCA
CCACTTCAAGAACTCTGTAGCACCGCCTACATACCTCGCTCTGCTAATCCTGTTACCAGTGGCTGCTGCC
AGTGGCGATAAGTCGTGTCTTACCGGGTTGGACTCAAGACGATAGTTACCGGATAAGGCGCAGCGGTCGG
GCTGAACGGGGGGTTCGTGCACACAGCCCAGCTTGGAGCGAACGACCTACACCGAACTGAGATACCTACA
GCGTGAGCTATGAGAAAGCGCCACGCTTCCCGAAGGGAGAAAGGCGGACAGGTATCCGGTAAGCGGCAGG
GTCGGAACAGGAGAGCGCACGAGGGAGCTTCCAGGGGGAAACGCCTGGTATCTTTATAGTCCTGTCGGGT
TTCGCCACCTCTGACTTGAGCGTCGATTTTTGTGATGCTCGTCAGGGGGGCGGAGCCTATGGAAAAACGC
CAGCAACGCGGCCTTTTTACGGTTCCTGGCCTTTTGCTGGCCTTTTGCTCACATGTTCTTTCCTGCGTTA
TCCCCTGATTCTGTGGATAACCGTATTACCGCCATGCAT
Features (pLannotate 1.2.2; 15 found; start..end, strand, type, name):
     61..364     +  enhancer       CMV enhancer: human cytomegalovirus immediate early enhancer
    365..568     +  promoter       CMV promoter: human cytomegalovirus (CMV) immediate early promoter
    591..671     +  misc_feature   MCS: multiple cloning site
    680..1906    +  CDS            Nup58 (fragment): NUP58_RAT - Also known as Nupl1. Experimental evidence at protein level: Swiss-Prot protein existence level 1. Component of the nuclear pore complex, a complex required for the trafficking across the nuclear membrane. From Rattus norvegicus (Rat).
   1901..2608    +  CDS            mEGFP: mEGFP is a basic (constitutively fluorescent) green fluorescent protein published in 2002, derived from Aequorea victoria. It has moderate acid sensitivity.
   3180..3263    +  CDS            large T antigen (fragment): large T antigen from SV40 (simian virus 40)
   3286..3407    +  polyA_signal   SV40 poly(A) signal: SV40 polyadenylation signal
   3441..3869    -  rep_origin     f1 ori (sequence partly withheld): f1 bacteriophage origin of replication; arrow indicates direction of (+) strand synthesis
   3896..4000    +  promoter       AmpR promoter: bla
   4002..4359    +  promoter       SV40 promoter: SV40 enhancer and early promoter
   4394..5188    +  CDS            NeoR/KanR: aminoglycoside phosphotransferase from Tn5; aph(3')-II (or nptII); confers resistance to neomycin, kanamycin, and G418 (Geneticin®)
   5209..5361    +  CDS            ble (fragment): BLE_KLEPN - Experimental evidence at protein level: Swiss-Prot protein existence level 1. Binding protein with a strong affinity to the bleomycin family of antibiotics. Binds to CL990; an antimitotic-antibiotic compound. From Klebsiella pneumoniae.
   5420..5467    +  polyA_signal   HSV TK poly(A) signal: herpes simplex virus thymidine kinase polyadenylation signal (Cole and Stacy, 1985)
   5558..5574    -  polyA_signal   bGH poly(A) signal (fragment): bovine growth hormone polyadenylation signal
   5796..6384    +  rep_origin     ori: high-copy-number ColE1/pMB1/pBR322/pUC origin of replication
