>Addgene plasmid #163425 | Nup58_mEGFP(-8) | addgene full sequence | sequence record 321891 | Addgene NGS Result
TAGTTCATAGCCCATATATGGAGTTCCGCGTTACATAACTTACGGTAAATGGCCCGCCTGGCTGACCGCC
CAACGACCCCCGCCCATTGACGTCAATAATGACGTATGTTCCCATAGTAACGCCAATAGGGACTTTCCAT
TGACGTCAATGGGTGGAGTATTTACGGTAAACTGCCCACTTGGCAGTACATCAAGTGTATCATATGCCAA
GTACGCCCCCTATTGACGTCAATGACGGTAAATGGCCCGCCTGGCATTATGCCCAGTACATGACCTTATG
GGACTTTCCTACTTGGCAGTACATCTACGTATTAGTCATCGCTATTACCATGGTGATGCGGTTTTGGCAG
TACATCAATGGGCGTGGATAGCGGTTTGACTCACGGGGATTTCCAAGTCTCCACCCCATTGACGTCAATG
GGAGTTTGTTTTGGCACCAAAATCAACGGGACTTTCCAAAATGTCGTAACAACTCCGCCCCATTGACGCA
AATGGGCGGTAGGCGTGTACGGTGGGAGGTCTATATAAGCAGAGCTGGTTTAGTGAACCGTCAGATCCGC
TAGCGCTACCGGACTCAGATCTCGAGCTCAAGCTTCGAATTCTGCAGTCGACGGTACCGCGGGCCCTGGA
TCCACCGGTCCCGCGACATGGCCACGGGGTTCTCCTTTGGGTCCGGGACCCTCGGCTCCACCACTGTGGC
CCCCGGCGGCACCGGCACAGGCAGCGGATTCTCCTTCGGCGCGTCCAGCACACCTTCTGTGGGGCTCAAC
TTCGGAACTCTCGGAAGCTCTGCGACACCAGCATCTACATCTACTTCTGCCAGTGGTTTTGGAACAGGAC
TCTTTGGATCTAAGCCTGGCACTGGATTCACTCTAGGAGGAACAAGTGCAGGAACAACAGCTACTACATC
TGCATCTACAACAGGCTTTAGTTTAGGATTCAGTAAACCTGCAGCATCTGCCACACCATTTGCCCTGCCC
GTCACTTCTACCACAGCTAGTGGTCTTACTCTCTCGTCTGCTCTGACATCAGCTCCAGCAGCATCCACAG
GATTTACGTTGAATAACTTGGGAGCAACACCAGCCACAACTACAGCAGCATCAACAGGACTTTCCTTAGG
GGGGGCCTTAGCTGGTTTGGGAGGTTCACTTTTCCAGAGTGGAAACACAGCAACATCAGGTCTCGGACAG
AATGCTTTAAGCTTGTCTCTGGGGACTGCAACACCTACTTCAGCAGCCAGCAGTGAAGGCCTTGGTGGTA
TAGATTTTAGTACCTCATCAGATAAAAAGAGTGATAAAACGGGAACAAGGCCAGAGGATAGCAAAGCCCT
GAAAGATGAAAACCTTCCTCCTGTCATCTGTCAGGATGTTGAGAATCTCCAGAAATTTGTCAAGGAACAA
AAACAAGTCCAAGAAGAAATTAGTCGAATGTCTTCCAAAGCAATGCTTAAAGTCCAGGAGGACATCAAGG
CCCTGAAGCAGCTCCTGTCATTGGCTGCTAGTGGGTTGCAGAGGAACACACTCAATATTGACAAACTGAA
GTTAGAAACTGCTCAGGAGTTAAAGAATGCGGAAATAGCTTTAAGAACCCAGAAAACACCACCTGGACTC
CAACATGAAAATACAGCTCCTGCTGACTACTTCAGAGTCTTGGTTCAGCAATTTGAGGTACAGCTTCAGC
AGTACAGGCAGCAGATTGAAGAACTAGAAAACCATCTTGCCACTCAAGCAAACAATTCACATATAACTCC
GCAAGACTTATCAATGGCTATGCAGAAAATTTATCAAACATTTGTAGCTTTAGCTGCACAACTTCAGTCC
ATTCATGAAAATGTCAAGGTGCTTAAAGAACAGTATCTCAGCTACAGAAAAATGGAGGAGCTGTTCACCG
GGGTGGTGCCCATCCTGGTCGAGCTGGACGGTGACGTAAACGGCCACAAGTTCAGCGTGTCCGGCGAGGG
CGAGGGCGATGCCACCTACGGCAAGCTGACCCTGAAGTTCATCTGCACCACCGGCAAGCTGCCCGTGCCC
TGGCCCACCCTCGTGACCACCCTGACCTACGGCGTGCAGTGCTTCAGCCGCTACCCCGACCACATGAAGC
AGCACGACTTCTTCAAGTCCGCCATGCCCGAAGGCTACGTCCAGGAGCGCACCATCTTCTTCAAGGACGA
CGGCAACTACAAGACCCGCGCCGAGGTGAAGTTCGAGGGCGACACCCTGGTGAACCGCATCGAGCTGAAG
GGCATCGACTTCAAGGAGGACGGCAACATCCTGGGGCACAAGCTGGAGTACAACTACAACAGCCACAACG
TCTATATCATGGCCGACAAGCAGAAGAACGGCATCAAGGTGAACTTCAAGATCCGCCACAACATCGAGGA
CGGCAGCGTGCAGCTCGCCGACCACTACCAGCAGAACACCCCCATCGGCGACGGCCCCGTGCTGCTGCCC
GACAACCACTACCTGAGCACCCAGTCCAAGCTGAGCAAAGACCCCAACGAGAAGCGCGATCACATGGTCC
TGCTGGAGTTCGTGACCGCCGCCGGGATCACTCTCGGCATGGACGAGCTGTACAAGGATGTGTTTGAAGC
CAGGAGAACAGAAGCCAAGAAGTGGCAGAATGCACCCAGAGTTACTACTGGACCCACGCCTTTCAGCACC
ATGCCAAACGCAGCAGCCGTTGCCATGGCTGCAACACTTACACAGCAGCAACAGCCTGCTACAGGGCCAC
AGCCGTCTCTGGGAGTTAGTTTTGGAACGCCATTCGGCTCAGGTATTGGCACTGGCTTGCAATCAAGTGG
CTTAGGTTCTTCAAACCTTGGAGGATTTGGAACTAGCTCTGGTTTCGGATGCGGTACCACAGGGGCCTCC
ACATTTGGATTTGGAACAACAGATAAACCCTCAGGAAGTCTTAGTGCAGGCTTTGGCAGCTCAAGTACGT
CTGGGTTTAACTTCAGCAATCCTGGCATCACGGCATCAGCTGGTTTGACATTTGGGGTGTCCAATCCTGC
GTCTGCGGGGTTTGGAACAGGAGGACAACTCCTTCAGTTGAAGAGACCTCCCGCTGGAAACAAAAGAGGA
AAGAGATGACCATTGCGCTGTCCAGAGGTTCATAAAGCTGTGTACAAGTAAAGCGGCCGCGACTCTAGAT
CATAATCAGCCATACCACATTTGTAGAGGTTTTACTTGCTTTAAAAAACCTCCCACACCTCCCCCTGAAC
CTGAAACATAAAATGAATGCAATTGTTGTTGTTAACTTGTTTATTGCAGCTTATAATGGTTACAAATAAA
GCAATAGCATCACAAATTTCACAAATAAAGCATTTTTTTCACTGCATTCTAGTTGTGGTTTGTCCAAACT
CATCAATGTATCTTAAGGCGTAAATTGTAAGCGTTAATATTTTGTTAAAATTCGCGTTAAATTTTTGTTA
AATCAGCTCATTTTTTAACCAATAGGCCGAAATCGGCAAAATCCCTTATAAATCAAAAGAATAGACCGAG
ATAGGGT
[37 nt withheld, positions 3508-3544]
AAAGAACGTGGACTCCAACGTCAAAGG
[49 nt withheld, positions 3572-3620]
T
[91 nt withheld, positions 3622-3712]
G
[124 nt withheld, positions 3714-3837]
CAGGTGGCACTTTTCGGGGAAATGTGCGCGGAACCCCTATTTGTTTATTTTTCTAAATACATTCAAATAT
GTATCCGCTCATGAGACAATAACCCTGATAAATGCTTCAATAATATTGAAAAAGGAAGAGTCCTGAGGCG
GAAAGAACCAGCTGTGGAATGTGTGTCAGTTAGGGTGTGGAAAGTCCCCAGGCTCCCCAGCAGGCAGAAG
TATGCAAAGCATGCATCTCAATTAGTCAGCAACCAGGTGTGGAAAGTCCCCAGGCTCCCCAGCAGGCAGA
AGTATGCAAAGCATGCATCTCAATTAGTCAGCAACCATAGTCCCGCCCCTAACTCCGCCCAGTTCCGCCC
ATTCTCCGCCCCATGGCTGACTAATTTTTTTTATTTATGCAGAGGCCGAGGCCGCCTCGGCCTCTGAGCT
ATTCCAGAAGTAGTGAGGAGGCTTTTTTGGAGGCCTAGGCTTTTGCAAAGATCGATCAAGAGACAGGATG
AGGATCGTTTCGCATGATTGAACAAGATGGATTGCACGCAGGTTCTCCGGCCGCTTGGGTGGAGAGGCTA
TTCGGCTATGACTGGGCACAACAGACAATCGGCTGCTCTGATGCCGCCGTGTTCCGGCTGTCAGCGCAGG
GGCGCCCGGTTCTTTTTGTCAAGACCGACCTGTCCGGTGCCCTGAATGAACTGCAAGACGAGGCAGCGCG
GCTATCGTGGCTGGCCACGACGGGCGTTCCTTGCGCAGCTGTGCTCGACGTTGTCACTGAAGCGGGAAGG
GACTGGCTGCTATTGGGCGAAGTGCCGGGGCAGGATCTCCTGTCATCTCACCTTGCTCCTGCCGAGAAAG
TATCCATCATGGCTGATGCAATGCGGCGGCTGCATACGCTTGATCCGGCTACCTGCCCATTCGACCACCA
AGCGAAACATCGCATCGAGCGAGCACGTACTCGGATGGAAGCCGGTCTTGTCGATCAGGATGATCTGGAC
GAAGAGCATCAGGGGCTCGCGCCAGCCGAACTGTTCGCCAGGCTCAAGGCGAGCATGCCCGACGGCGAGG
ATCTCGTCGTGACCCATGGCGATGCCTGCTTGCCGAATATCATGGTGGAAAATGGCCGCTTTTCTGGATT
CATCGACTGTGGCCGGCTGGGTGTGGCGGACCGCTATCAGGACATAGCGTTGGCTACCCGTGATATTGCT
GAAGAGCTTGGCGGCGAATGGGCTGACCGCTTCCTCGTGCTTTACGGTATCGCCGCTCCCGATTCGCAGC
GCATCGCCTTCTATCGCCTTCTTGACGAGTTCTTCTGAGCGGGACTCTGGGGTTCGAAATGACCGACCAA
GCGACGCCCAACCTGCCATCACGAGATTTCGATTCCACCGCCGCCTTCTATGAAAGGTTGGGCTTCGGAA
TCGTTTTCCGGGACGCCGGCTGGATGATCCTCCAGCGCGGGGATCTCATGCTGGAGTTCTTCGCCCACCC
TAGGGGGAGGCTAACTGAAACACGGAAGGAGACAATACCGGAAGGAACCCGCGCTATGACGGCAATAAAA
AGACAGAATAAAACGCACGGTGTTGGGTCGTTTGTTCATAAACGCGGGGTTCGGTCCCAGGGCTGGCACT
CTGTCGATACCCCACCGAGACCCCATTGGGGCCAATACGCCCGCGTTTCTTCCTTTTCCCCACCCCACCC
CCCAAGTTCGGGTGAAGGCCCAGGGCTCGCAGCCAACGTCGGGGCGGCAGGCCCTGCCATAGCCTCAGGT
TACTCATATATACTTTAGATTGATTTAAAACTTCATTTTTAATTTAAAAGGATCTAGGTGAAGATCCTTT
TTGATAATCTCATGACCAAAATCCCTTAACGTGAGTTTTCGTTCCACTGAGCGTCAGACCCCGTAGAAAA
GATCAAAGGATCTTCTTGAGATCCTTTTTTTCTGCGCGTAATCTGCTGCTTGCAAACAAAAAAACCACCG
CTACCAGCGGTGGTTTGTTTGCCGGATCAAGAGCTACCAACTCTTTTTCCGAAGGTAACTGGCTTCAGCA
GAGCGCAGATACCAAATACTGTTCTTCTAGTGTAGCCGTAGTTAGGCCACCACTTCAAGAACTCTGTAGC
ACCGCCTACATACCTCGCTCTGCTAATCCTGTTACCAGTGGCTGCTGCCAGTGGCGATAAGTCGTGTCTT
ACCGGGTTGGACTCAAGACGATAGTTACCGGATAAGGCGCAGCGGTCGGGCTGAACGGGGGGTTCGTGCA
CACAGCCCAGCTTGGAGCGAACGACCTACACCGAACTGAGATACCTACAGCGTGAGCTATGAGAAAGCGC
CACGCTTCCCGAAGGGAGAAAGGCGGACAGGTATCCGGTAAGCGGCAGGGTCGGAACAGGAGAGCGCACG
AGGGAGCTTCCAGGGGGAAACGCCTGGTATCTTTATAGTCCTGTCGGGTTTCGCCACCTCTGACTTGAGC
GTCGATTTTTGTGATGCTCGTCAGGGGGGCGGAGCCTATGGAAAAACGCCAGCAACGCGGCCTTTTTACG
GTTCCTGGCCTTTTGCTGGCCTTTTGCTCACATGTTCTTTCCTGCGTTATCCCCTGATTCTGTGGATAAC
CGTATTACCGCCATGCATTAGTTATTAATAGTAATCAATTACGGGGTCAT
Features (pLannotate 1.2.2; 18 found; start..end, strand, type, name):
     29..332     +  enhancer       CMV enhancer: human cytomegalovirus immediate early enhancer
    333..536     +  promoter       CMV promoter: human cytomegalovirus (CMV) immediate early promoter
    559..639     +  misc_feature   MCS: multiple cloning site
    648..1874    +  CDS            Nup58 (fragment): NUP58_RAT - Also known as Nupl1. Experimental evidence at protein level: Swiss-Prot protein existence level 1. Component of the nuclear pore complex, a complex required for the trafficking across the nuclear membrane. From Rattus norvegicus (Rat).
   1869..2576    +  CDS            mEGFP: mEGFP is a basic (constitutively fluorescent) green fluorescent protein published in 2002, derived from Aequorea victoria. It has moderate acid sensitivity.
   3148..3231    +  CDS            large T antigen (fragment): large T antigen from SV40 (simian virus 40)
   3254..3375    +  polyA_signal   SV40 poly(A) signal: SV40 polyadenylation signal
   3409..3837    -  rep_origin     f1 ori (sequence partly withheld): f1 bacteriophage origin of replication; arrow indicates direction of (+) strand synthesis
   3864..3968    +  promoter       AmpR promoter: bla
   4011..4082    +  promoter       SV40 promoter (fragment): SV40 enhancer and early promoter
   4083..4154    +  promoter       SV40 promoter (fragment): SV40 enhancer and early promoter
   4158..4292    +  rep_origin     SV40 ori: SV40 origin of replication
   4341..5135    +  CDS            NeoR/KanR: aminoglycoside phosphotransferase from Tn5; aph(3')-II (or nptII); confers resistance to neomycin, kanamycin, and G418 (Geneticin®)
   5156..5308    +  CDS            ble (fragment): BLE_KLEPN - Experimental evidence at protein level: Swiss-Prot protein existence level 1. Binding protein with a strong affinity to the bleomycin family of antibiotics. Binds to CL990; an antimitotic-antibiotic compound. From Klebsiella pneumoniae.
   5367..5414    +  polyA_signal   HSV TK poly(A) signal: herpes simplex virus thymidine kinase polyadenylation signal (Cole and Stacy, 1985)
   5505..5521    -  polyA_signal   bGH poly(A) signal (fragment): bovine growth hormone polyadenylation signal
   5743..6331    +  rep_origin     ori: high-copy-number ColE1/pMB1/pBR322/pUC origin of replication
   6446..6477    +  enhancer       CMV enhancer (fragment): human cytomegalovirus immediate early enhancer
