[The description below was written by a language model from this plasmid's Addgene catalogue record and pLannotate feature annotations shown in this document.]
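Description:
Nup58_mEGFP(-8) is a mammalian expression plasmid of about 6.5 kb that produces the nuclear pore complex protein Nup58 (also called NUP45 or NUPL1) fused to monomeric EGFP. The catalogue does not specify the backbone. The annotated features show a high-copy ColE1/pUC origin for propagation in E. coli, an f1 phage origin, and a Tn5 NeoR/KanR gene. This marker sits behind tandem bacterial (bla) and SV40 early promoters and ends in an HSV TK polyadenylation signal, so it gives kanamycin resistance in bacteria and can support G418 selection in mammalian cells. The SV40 origin within that promoter region would permit episomal replication in cells that express large T antigen.

The expression cassette uses the human CMV immediate-early enhancer and promoter, followed by remnants of a multiple cloning site, the Nup58 coding sequence and an SV40 poly(A) signal. According to the stated purpose, the mEGFP lacks its first eight amino acids and is placed at amino acid position 412 of Nup58. Consistent with this, the annotated Nup58 fragment is about 1.2 kb and runs directly into the mEGFP reading frame. Roughly 570 bp of unannotated sequence follows mEGFP and may carry the rest of Nup58, but the feature tables do not confirm this, and the catalogue tag field simply calls the fusion C-terminal. The catalogue lists the insert as human, whereas the automated annotation matched it to the rat Nup58 protein entry, so the species is not fully settled by the record. The depositor and sequencing-derived records differ slightly in length but show the same feature layout. The record does not state why mEGFP was truncated or what the intended experiments are. The design suits fluorescence imaging of Nup58 at nuclear pores in transfected cells.
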