Addgene plasmid #163425: Nup58_mEGFP(-8)
Purpose: Mammalian expression of Nup58 with a mEGFP (missing the first 8 amino acids) at amino acid position 412
Depositing lab: Sanford Simon. Depositing organization: Rockefeller University.
Backbone
  Vector backbone: Unspecified
  Vector type: Mammalian Expression
Growth in bacteria
  Bacterial resistance: Kanamycin, 50 μg/mL
  Growth temperature: 37°C
  Growth strain: DH5alpha
  Copy number: High Copy
Gene/Insert
  Gene/Insert name: Nup58 (alt names: NUP45; NUPL1)
  Species: H. sapiens (human)
  Entrez Gene: NUPL1 (a.k.a. PRO2463, KIAA0410)
  Promoter: CMV
  Tag / fusion protein: mEGFP (C terminal on insert)
  Cloning method: Gibson Cloning
Terms and licenses: Academic/Nonprofit Terms; Industry Terms: Not Available to Industry
How to cite: Nup58_mEGFP(-8) was a gift from Sanford Simon (Addgene plasmid # 163425)
